Addgene plasmid #17926: pEGFP-NR1a
Depositing lab: Stefano Vicini. Depositing organization: Georgetown University. Publication: Functional expression of distinct NMDA channel subunits tagged with green fluorescent protein in hippocampal neurons in culture. Luo JH, Fu ZY, Losi G, Kim BG, Prybylowski K, Vissel B, Vicini S. Neuropharmacology. 2002 Mar . 42(3):306-18. 10.1016/S0028-3908(01)00188-5 PubMed 11897109.
Backbone
  Vector backbone: pcDNA3.1
  Backbone manufacturer: Invitrogen
  Backbone size w/o insert (bp): 5400
  Vector type: Mammalian Expression
Growth in bacteria
  Bacterial resistance: Ampicillin, 100 μg/mL
  Growth temperature: 37°C
  Growth strain: DH5alpha
  Copy number: Low Copy
Gene/Insert
  Gene/Insert name: glutamate receptor, ionotropic, N-methyl D-aspartate-like 1A (alt name: NR1a)
  Species: R. norvegicus (rat)
  Insert size (bp): 4914
  GenBank ID: U08261
  Entrez Gene: Grinl1a (a.k.a. Glurr)
  Tag / fusion protein: eGFP (N terminal on insert)
  Cloning method: Restriction Enzyme; 5′ cloning site HindIII (unknown if destroyed); 3′ cloning site NotI (unknown if destroyed)
  Sequencing primers: 5′ T7
Resource information
  A portion of this plasmid was derived from a plasmid made by: The original NR1a was a generous gift of Dr. Jim Boulter (University of California, Los Angeles) and it was subcloned by Dennis R Grayson now at Univ of Illinois.
Terms and licenses: Academic/Nonprofit Terms; Industry Terms: Not Available to Industry
How to cite: pEGFP-NR1a was a gift from Stefano Vicini (Addgene plasmid # 17926 ; http://n2t.net/addgene:17926 ; RRID:Addgene_17926)
