[The description below was written by a language model from this plasmid's Addgene catalogue record and pLannotate feature annotations shown in this document.]
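Description:
pEGFP-NR1a is a mammalian expression plasmid built on the pcDNA3.1 backbone that encodes the rat NMDA receptor NR1a subunit fused to enhanced green fluorescent protein. In the sequenced record of about 10.3 kb, the CMV immediate-early enhancer and promoter drive the fusion transcript, with a T7 promoter just downstream that also serves as a sequencing primer site. The EGFP coding sequence sits immediately upstream of the annotated Grin1 open reading frame, consistent with the catalogue's description of an N-terminal tag. There is a stretch of unannotated sequence between the promoter region and EGFP; the record does not state what it contains. The insert, listed at roughly 4.9 kb and cloned between HindIII and NotI, also extends well beyond the end of the annotated coding region before the bovine growth hormone polyadenylation signal, presumably reflecting untranslated cDNA sequence. The catalogue's Entrez link points to Grinl1a, whereas the feature table identifies the coding sequence as rat Grin1, which matches the NR1a name.

The backbone carries an SV40 early promoter driving the neomycin phosphotransferase gene with an SV40 polyadenylation signal, allowing G418 selection of stable mammalian lines. It also has an f1 origin for single-stranded DNA production. In E. coli the plasmid replicates from a ColE1/pUC-type origin and is selected with ampicillin through β-lactamase; the repository lists it as low copy despite this origin type. Short HIV-1 LTR, ble, lacI and bom fragments in the annotation are probably partial matches or backbone remnants rather than functional parts. According to the associated publication title, the construct was used to express GFP-tagged NMDA channel subunits functionally in cultured hippocampal neurons, where the fluorescence lets receptor expression and localisation be visualised.
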