Features (pLannotate 1.2.2; 22 found; start..end, strand, type, name):
      1..380     +  enhancer       CMV enhancer: human cytomegalovirus immediate early enhancer
    381..584     +  promoter       CMV promoter: human cytomegalovirus (CMV) immediate early promoter
    580..613     +  LTR            5' LTR (truncated) (fragment): truncated 5' long terminal repeat (LTR) from HIV-1
    629..647     +  promoter       T7 promoter: promoter for bacteriophage T7 RNA polymerase
    676..695     -  misc_feature   MCS (fragment): pBluescript multiple cloning site
   1037..1753    +  CDS            EGFP: EGFP is a basic (constitutively fluorescent) green fluorescent protein published in 1996, derived from Aequorea victoria. It is reported to be a rapidly-maturing weak dimer with moderate acid sensitivity.
   1760..4507    +  CDS            Grin1: NMDZ1_RAT - Also known as Nmdar1 From Rattus norvegicus (Rat).
   5708..5932    +  polyA_signal   bGH poly(A) signal: bovine growth hormone polyadenylation signal
   5936..5957    +  promoter       SV40 promoter (fragment): SV40 enhancer and early promoter
   5978..6406    +  rep_origin     f1 ori (sequence partly withheld): f1 bacteriophage origin of replication; arrow indicates direction of (+) strand synthesis
   6420..6749    +  promoter       SV40 promoter: SV40 enhancer and early promoter
   6816..7607    +  CDS            neo: KKA2_KLEPN - Also known as kan, nptII. Experimental evidence at protein level: Swiss-Prot protein existence level 1. Resistance to kanamycin, neomycin, paromomycin, ribostamycin, butirosin and gentamicin B. From Klebsiella pneumoniae.
   7631..7789    +  CDS            ble (fragment): BLE_KLEPN - Experimental evidence at protein level: Swiss-Prot protein existence level 1. Binding protein with a strong affinity to the bleomycin family of antibiotics. Binds to CL990; an antimitotic-antibiotic compound. From Klebsiella pneumoniae.
   7784..7905    +  polyA_signal   SV40 poly(A) signal: SV40 polyadenylation signal
   7978..7994    -  protein_bind   lac operator: The lac repressor binds to the lac operator to inhibit transcription in E. coli. This inhibition can be relieved by adding lactose or isopropyl-β-D-thiogalactopyranoside (IPTG). lac repressor encoded by lacI
   8002..8032    -  promoter       lac promoter: promoter for the E. coli lac operon
   8047..8068    -  protein_bind   CAP binding site: CAP binding activates transcription in the presence of cAMP. E. coli catabolite activator protein
   8081..8173    -  CDS            lacI (fragment): lac repressor; lacI; The lac repressor binds to the lac operator to inhibit transcription in E. coli. This inhibition can be relieved by adding lactose or isopropyl-β-D-thiogalactopyranoside (IPTG).
   8356..8944    -  rep_origin     ori: high-copy-number ColE1/pMB1/pBR322/pUC origin of replication
   9115..9975    -  CDS            AmpR: β-lactamase; bla; confers resistance to ampicillin, carbenicillin, and related antibiotics
   9976..10080   -  promoter       AmpR promoter: bla
  10139..10191   -  misc_feature   bom (fragment): basis of mobility region from pBR322
>Addgene plasmid #17926 | pEGFP-NR1a | addgene full sequence | sequence record 315032 | Addgene NGS Result
GACATTGATTATTGACTAGTTATTAATAGTAATCAATTACGGGGTCATTAGTTCATAGCCCATATATGGA
GTTCCGCGTTACATAACTTACGGTAAATGGCCCGCCTGGCTGACCGCCCAACGACCCCCGCCCATTGACG
TCAATAATGACGTATGTTCCCATAGTAACGCCAATAGGGACTTTCCATTGACGTCAATGGGTGGAGTATT
TACGGTAAACTGCCCACTTGGCAGTACATCAAGTGTATCATATGCCAAGTACGCCCCCTATTGACGTCAA
TGACGGTAAATGGCCCGCCTGGCATTATGCCCAGTACATGACCTTATGGGACTTTCCTACTTGGCAGTAC
ATCTACGTATTAGTCATCGCTATTACCATGGTGATGCGGTTTTGGCAGTACATCAATGGGCGTGGATAGC
GGTTTGACTCACGGGGATTTCCAAGTCTCCACCCCATTGACGTCAATGGGAGTTTGTTTTGGCACCAAAA
TCAACGGGACTTTCCAAAATGTCGTAACAACTCCGCCCCATTGACGCAAATGGGCGGTAGGCGTGTACGG
TGGGAGGTCTATATAAGCAGAGCTCTCTGGCTAACTAGAGAACCCACTGCTTACTGGCTTATCGAAATTA
ATACGACTCACTATAGGGAGACCCAAGCTGGCTAGCGTTTAAACTTAAGCTTGATATCGAATTCCGTTGC
TGTCGAATATTGGTTTGTTAAGGCAGTTTCTGTAGAGGTTTCTAAGAGACCAGTCGCGCAGTCCGCGCTG
CTGTCCTTTCCGCCTTTTCCGCGCGGGTGTTCGAGCAGCGCCAAACACGCTTCAGCACCTCGGACAGCAT
CCGCCGCGCTCGCCCGGGGCTCCTAGAGAACCCGGGGGCGCTTGGCCGCGCGCGGGCGGCCCGCGGGTCG
TACATCGCGAGGTCGTCGCACTCGCGCAACCCAGAGCCAGGCCCGCTGTGCCCGGAGCTCATGAGCACCA
TGCACCTGCTGACATTCGCCCTGCTTTTTTCCTGCTCCTTCGCCCGCGCGGATCCCATGGTGAGCAAGGG
CGAGGAGCTGTTCACCGGGGTGGTGCCCATCCTGGTCGAGCTGGACGGCGACGTAAACGGCCACAAGTTC
AGCGTGTCCGGCGAGGGCGAGGGCGATGCCACCTACGGCAAGCTGACCCTGAAGTTCATCTGCACCACCG
GCAAGCTGCCCGTGCCCTGGCCCACCCTCGTGACCACCCTGACCTACGGCGTGCAGTGCTTCAGCCGCTA
CCCCGACCACATGAAGCAGCACGACTTCTTCAAGTCCGCCATGCCCGAAGGCTACGTCCAGGAGCGCACC
ATCTTCTTCAAGGACGACGGCAACTACAAGACCCGCGCCGAGGTGAAGTTCGAGGGCGACACCCTGGTGA
ACCGCATCGAGCTGAAGGGCATCGACTTCAAGGAGGACGGCAACATCTTGGGGCACAAGCTGGAGTACAA
CTACAACAGCCACAACGTCTATATCATGGCCGACAAGCAGAAGAACGGCATCAAGGTGAACTTCAAGATC
CGCCACAACATCGAGGACGGCAGCGTGCAGCTCGCCGACCACTACCAGCAGAACACCCCCATCGGCGACG
GCCCCGTGCTGCTGCCCGACAACCACTACCTGAGCACCCAGTCCGCCCTGAGCAAAGACCCCAACGAGAA
GCGCGATCACATGGTCCTGCTGGAGTTCGTGACCGCCGCCGGGATCACTCTCGGCATGGACGAGCTGTAC
AAGGATCCCGACCCCAAGATCGTCAACATCGGCGCGGTGCTGAGCACGCGTAAGCATGAACAGATGTTCC
GCGAGGCAGTAAACCAGGCCAATAAGCGACACGGCTCTTGGAAGATACAGCTCAACGCCACTTCTGTCAC
CCACAAGCCCAACGCCATACAGATGGCCCTGTCAGTGTGTGAGGACCTCATCTCTAGCCAGGTCTACGCT
ATCCTAGTTAGCCACCCGCCTACTCCCAACGACCACTTCACTCCCACCCCTGTCTCCTACACAGCTGGCT
TCTACAGAATCCCTGTCCTGGGACTGACTACCCGAATGTCCATCTACTCTGACAAGAGTATCCACCTGAG
TTTCCTTCGCACGGTGCCGCCCTACTCCCACCAGTCCAGCGTCTGGTTTGAGATGATGCGAGTCTACAAC
TGGAACCACATCATCCTGCTGGTCAGCGACGACCACGAGGGACGGGCAGCGCAGAAGCGCTTGGAGACGT
TGCTGGAGGAACGGGAGTCCAAGGCAGAGAAGGTGCTGCAGTTTGACCCAGGAACCAAGAATGTGACGGC
TCTGCTGATGGAGGCCCGGGAACTGGAGGCCCGGGTCATCATCCTTTCTGCAAGCGAGGACGACGCTGCC
ACAGTGTACCGCGCAGCCGCAATGCTGAACATGACGGGCTCTGGGTACGTGTGGCTGGTCGGGGAACGCG
AGATCTCTGGGAACGCCCTGCGCTACGCTCCTGATGGCATCATCGGACTTCAGCTCATCAATGGCAAGAA
TGAGTCAGCCCACATCAGTGACGCCGTGGGCGTGGTGGCACAGGCAGTTCACGAACTCCTAGAGAAGGAG
AATATCACTGACCCACCGCGGGGTTGCGTGGGCAACACCAACATCTGGAAGACAGGACCATTGTTCAAGA
GGGTGCTGATGTCTTCTAAGTATGCGGACGGAGTGACTGGCCGTGTGGAATTCAATGAGGATGGGGACCG
GAAGTTTGCCAACTATAGTATCATGAACCTGCAGAACCGCAAGCTGGTGCAAGTGGGCATCTACAATGGT
ACCCATGTCATCCCAAATGACAGGAAGATCATCTGGCCAGGAGGAGAGACAGAGAAACCTCGAGGATACC
AGATGTCCACCAGACTAAAGATAGTGACAATCCACCAAGAGCCCTTCGTGTACGTCAAGCCCACAATGAG
TGATGGGACATGCAAAGAGGAGTTCACAGTCAATGGTGACCCAGTGAAGAAGGTGATCTGTACGGGGCCT
AATGACACGTCCCCAGGCAGCCCACGCCACACAGTGCCCCAGTGCTGCTATGGCTTCTGCATAGACCTGC
TCATCAAGCTGGCGCGGACCATGAATTTTACCTATGAGGTGCACCTGGTGGCAGATGGCAAGTTTGGCAC
ACAGGAGCGGGTAAACAACAGCAACAAAAAGGAGTGGAACGGAATGATGGGCGAGCTACTCAGTGGCCAA
GCGGACATGATTGTGGCACCACTGACCATCAACAATGAGCGTGCGCAGTACATAGAGTTCTCCAAGCCCT
TCAAGTACCAGGGCCTGACCATTTTGGTCAAGAAGGAGATTCCCAGGAGCACACTGGACTCATTTATGCA
GCCTTTTCAGAGCACACTGTGGTTGCTAGTAGGACTGTCAGTTCATGTGGTGGCTGTGATGCTGTACCTG
CTGGACCGCTTCAGTCCCTTTGGCCGATTCAAGGTGAACAGTGAGGAGGAGGAGGAAGATGCACTGACCC
TGTCCTCTGCCATGTGGTTTTCCTGGGGCGTCCTGCTCAACTCCGGCATTGGGGAAGGTGCCCCCCGGAG
TTTCTCTGCACGTATCCTAGGCATGGTGTGGGCTGGTTTCGCCATGATCATAGTGGCTTCCTACACTGCC
AACTTGGCAGCTTTCCTGGTGCTGGATCGGCCTGAGGAGCGCATCACGGGCATCAATGACCCCAGGCTCA
GAAACCCCTCAGACAAGTTCATCTACGCAACTGTAAAGCAGAGCTCCGTGGACATCTACTTCCGGAGGCA
GGTGGAGTTGAGTACCATGTACCGGCACATGGAAAAACACAATTACGAGAGCGCAGCTGAGGCCATCCAG
GCTGTGCGGGACAACAAGCTGCACGCCTTTATCTGGGACTCGGCCGTGCTGGAGTTTGAGGCTTCACAGA
AGTGCGATCTGGTGACCACGGGTGAGCTGTTCTTCCGCTCAGGCTTTGGCATCGGCATGCGCAAGGACAG
CCCCTGGAAGCAGAACGTTTCCCTGTCCATACTCAAGTCCCATGAGAATGGCTTCATGGAAGATCTGGAT
AAGACATGGGTTCGGTATCAGGAATGCGACTCCCGCAGCAATGCTCCTGCAACCCTCACTTTTGAGAACA
TGGCAGGGGTCTTCATGCTGGTGGCTGGAGGCATCGTAGCTGGGATTTTCCTCATTTTCATTGAGATCGC
CTACAAGCGACACAAGGATGCCCGTAGGAAGCAGATGCAGCTGGCTTTTGCAGCCGTGAACGTGTGGAGG
AAGAACCTGCAGGATAGAAAGAGTGGTAGAGCAGAGCCCGACCCTAAAAAGAAAGCCACATTTAGGGCTA
TCACCTCCACCCTGGCCTCCAGCTTCAAGAGACGTAGGTCCTCCAAAGACACGAGCACCGGGGGTGGACG
CGGCGCTTTGCAAAACCAAAAAGACACAGTGCTGCCGCGACGCGCTATTGAGAGGGAGGAGGGCCAGCTG
CAGCTGTGTTCCCGTCATAGGGAGAGCTGAGACGCCCCGCCCGCCCTCCTCTGCCCCTCCCCCGCAGACA
GACGCACGGGACAGCGGCCTGGCCCACGCAGAGCCCCGGAGCACGACGGGGTCGGGGGAGGAGCACTCCC
AGCCTCCCCCAGGCCGTGCCCGCCTGCCCACCGGTCGGCCGGCTGGCCGGTCCACCCTGTCCCGGCCCCG
CGCGTGCCCCCGACGTCGGAGCTAACGGGCCGCCTTGTCTGTGTATTTCTATTTTACAGCAGTACCATCC
CACTGATATCACGGGCCCGCTCAACCTCTCAGATCCCTCGGTCAGCACCGTGGTGTGAGGCCCCCCGGAG
GCGCCCACCTGCCCAGTTAGCCCGGCCAAGGACACTGATGAGTCCTGCTGCTCGGGAAGGCCTGAGGGAA
GCCCACCCGCCCCAGAGACTGCCCACCCTGGGCCTCCCGTCCGCCTGCTCTGCTGCCTGGCGGGCAGCCC
CTGCAGGACCAAGGTGCGGACCAGAGCGGCTGAGGATGGGCCAGAGCTGAGCCGGCTGGGCAGGGCCACA
GGGCGCTCCGGCAGAGGCAGGGCCCTGAGGTCTCTGAGCAGTGGGGTGAGGGGCCTAAGTGGCCCCGGTC
GGAGGAGTCTGGAGCAGAAATGGCAGCCCCATCCTTCCTCCAGCCACTACCCCAAGCTACAGTGGGGGCC
TATGGCCCCAGCTTGCTAGGTCACCCCCGACCCTTCCTCCAGCGCCTGCTCTCTGCAACTTGATTTCCAC
CTCTCTCCTGCTGCACCACCCTCCCACGACATTTCCCCACCCCATTCACTGGGTTGTCTCTGACCTTTCC
CAGGGCTAGCCTTCACTGCCCTAGTGGCAGTGCTTCAGGGGTGCTTTCTGGCTCCCAGACATCTAGGGCT
CCAGACTCCAAGAGGGCTGAGCCTTCTCTTCTGTCCGCAGCCACAATAGGCTTCCTCAGACGCTGGCTCG
TGATGAGTCCCGCACCTTGGGCACCAGGGAGCGCCATCTGCCTCCCAGTCCGGTGTCACTCACCCCACTA
CCTTGTACATGACCAGCTCTCCCAGTGTCCCAGTGTCTGCCCCAGGGACACCGGGCGCGCACAGCCACCC
CTAATCCCGGTATTCAGTGGTGATGCCTAAAGGAATGTCAGNAAAAAAAAAAAAAAAGCGGCCGCTCGAG
TCTAGAGGGCCCGTTTAAACCCGCTGATCAGCCTCGACTGTGCCTTCTAGTTGCCAGCCATCTGTTGTTT
GCCCCTCCCCCGTGCCTTCCTTGACCCTGGAAGGTGCCACTCCCACTGTCCTTTCCTAATAAAATGAGGA
AATTGCATCGCATTGTCTGAGTAGGTGTCATTCTATTCTGGGGGGTGGGGTGGGGCAGGACAGCAAGGGG
GAGGATTGGGAAGACAATAGCAGGCATGCTGGGGATGCGGTGGGCTCTATGGCTTCTGAGGCGGAAAGAA
CCAGCTGGGGCTCTAGGGGGTATCCCC
[124 nt withheld, positions 5978-6101]
C
[91 nt withheld, positions 6103-6193]
A
[49 nt withheld, positions 6195-6243]
CCTTTGACGTTGGAGTCCACGTTCTTT
[37 nt withheld, positions 6271-6307]
ACCCTATCTCGGTCTATTCTTTTGATTTATAAGGGATTTTGCCGATTTCGGCCTATTGGTTAAAAAATGA
GCTGATTTAACAAAAATTTAACGCGAATTAATTCTGTGGAATGTGTGTCAGTTAGGGTGTGGAAAGTCCC
CAGGCTCCCCAGCAGGCAGAAGTATGCAAAGCATGCATCTCAATTAGTCAGCAACCAGGTGTGGAAAGTC
CCCAGGCTCCCCAGCAGGCAGAAGTATGCAAAGCATGCATCTCAATTAGTCAGCAACCATAGTCCCGCCC
CTAACTCCGCCCATCCCGCCCCTAACTCCGCCCAGTTCCGCCCATTCTCCGCCCCATGGCTGACTAATTT
TTTTTATTTATGCAGAGGCCGAGGCCGCCTCTGCCTCTGAGCTATTCCAGAAGTAGTGAGGAGGCTTTTT
TGGAGGCCTAGGCTTTTGCAAAAAGCTCCCGGGAGCTTGTATATCCATTTTCGGATCTGATCAAGAGACA
GGATGAGGATCGTTTCGCATGATTGAACAAGATGGATTGCACGCAGGTTCTCCGGCCGCTTGGGTGGAGA
GGCTATTCGGCTATGACTGGGCACAACAGACAATCGGCTGCTCTGATGCCGCCGTGTTCCGGCTGTCAGC
GCAGGGGCGCCCGGTTCTTTTTGTCAAGACCGACCTGTCCGGTGCCCTGAATGAACTGCAGGACGAGGCA
GCGCGGCTATCGTGGCTGGCCACGACGGGCGTTCCTTGCGCAGCTGTGCTCGACGTTGTCACTGAAGCGG
GAAGGGACTGGCTGCTATTGGGCGAAGTGCCGGGGCAGGATCTCCTGTCATCTCACCTTGCTCCTGCCGA
GAAAGTATCCATCATGGCTGATGCAATGCGGCGGCTGCATACGCTTGATCCGGCTACCTGCCCATTCGAC
CACCAAGCGAAACATCGCATCGAGCGAGCACGTACTCGGATGGAAGCCGGTCTTGTCGATCAGGATGATC
TGGACGAAGAGCATCAGGGGCTCGCGCCAGCCGAACTGTTCGCCAGGCTCAAGGCGCGCATGCCCGACGG
CGAGGATCTCGTCGTGACCCATGGCGATGCCTGCTTGCCGAATATCATGGTGGAAAATGGCCGCTTTTCT
GGATTCATCGACTGTGGCCGGCTGGGTGTGGCGGACCGCTATCAGGACATAGCGTTGGCTACCCGTGATA
TTGCTGAAGAGCTTGGCGGCGAATGGGCTGACCGCTTCCTCGTGCTTTACGGTATCGCCGCTCCCGATTC
GCAGCGCATCGCCTTCTATCGCCTTCTTGACGAGTTCTTCTGAGCGGGACTCTGGGGTTCGAAATGACCG
ACCAAGCGACGCCCAACCTGCCATCACGAGATTTCGATTCCACCGCCGCCTTCTATGAAAGGTTGGGCTT
CGGAATCGTTTTCCGGGACGCCGGCTGGATGATCCTCCAGCGCGGGGATCTCATGCTGGAGTTCTTCGCC
CACCCCAACTTGTTTATTGCAGCTTATAATGGTTACAAATAAAGCAATAGCATCACAAATTTCACAAATA
AAGCATTTTTTTCACTGCATTCTAGTTGTGGTTTGTCCAAACTCATCAATGTATCTTATCATGTCTGTAT
ACCGTCGACCTCTAGCTAGAGCTTGGCGTAATCATGGTCATAGCTGTTTCCTGTGTGAAATTGTTATCCG
CTCACAATTCCACACAACATACGAGCCGGAAGCATAAAGTGTAAAGCCTGGGGTGCCTAATGAGTGAGCT
AACTCACATTAATTGCGTTGCGCTCACTGCCCGCTTTCCAGTCGGGAAACCTGTCGTGCCAGCTGCATTA
ATGAATCGGCCAACGCGCGGGGAGAGGCGGTTTGCGTATTGGGCGCTCTTCCGCTTCCTCGCTCACTGAC
TCGCTGCGCTCGGTCGTTCGGCTGCGGCGAGCGGTATCAGCTCACTCAAAGGCGGTAATACGGTTATCCA
CAGAATCAGGGGATAACGCAGGAAAGAACATGTGAGCAAAAGGCCAGCAAAAGGCCAGGAACCGTAAAAA
GGCCGCGTTGCTGGCGTTTTTCCATAGGCTCCGCCCCCCTGACGAGCATCACAAAAATCGACGCTCAAGT
CAGAGGTGGCGAAACCCGACAGGACTATAAAGATACCAGGCGTTTCCCCCTGGAAGCTCCCTCGTGCGCT
CTCCTGTTCCGACCCTGCCGCTTACCGGATACCTGTCCGCCTTTCTCCCTTCGGGAAGCGTGGCGCTTTC
TCATAGCTCACGCTGTAGGTATCTCAGTTCGGTGTAGGTCGTTCGCTCCAAGCTGGGCTGTGTGCACGAA
CCCCCCGTTCAGCCCGACCGCTGCGCCTTATCCGGTAACTATCGTCTTGAGTCCAACCCGGTAAGACACG
ACTTATCGCCACTGGCAGCAGCCACTGGTAACAGGATTAGCAGAGCGAGGTATGTAGGCGGTGCTACAGA
GTTCTTGAAGTGGTGGCCTAACTACGGCTACACTAGAAGAACAGTATTTGGTATCTGCGCTCTGCTGAAG
CCAGTTACCTTCGGAAAAAGAGTTGGTAGCTCTTGATCCGGCAAACAAACCACCGCTGGTAGCGGTGGTT
TTTTTGTTTGCAAGCAGCAGATTACGCGCAGAAAAAAAGGATCTCAAGAAGATCCTTTGATCTTTTCTAC
GGGGTCTGACGCTCAGTGGAACGAAAACTCACGTTAAGGGATTTTGGTCATGAGATTATCAAAAAGGATC
TTCACCTAGATCCTTTTAAATTAAAAATGAAGTTTTAAATCAATCTAAAGTATATATGAGTAAACTTGGT
CTGACAGTTACCAATGCTTAATCAGTGAGGCACCTATCTCAGCGATCTGTCTATTTCGTTCATCCATAGT
TGCCTGACTCCCCGTCGTGTAGATAACTACGATACGGGAGGGCTTACCATCTGGCCCCAGTGCTGCAATG
ATACCGCGAGACCCACGCTCACCGGCTCCAGATTTATCAGCAATAAACCAGCCAGCCGGAAGGGCCGAGC
GCAGAAGTGGTCCTGCAACTTTATCCGCCTCCATCCAGTCTATTAATTGTTGCCGGGAAGCTAGAGTAAG
TAGTTCGCCAGTTAATAGTTTGCGCAACGTTGTTGCCATTGCTACAGGCATCGTGGTGTCACGCTCGTCG
TTTGGTATGGCTTCATTCAGCTCCGGTTCCCAACGATCAAGGCGAGTTACATGATCCCCCATGTTGTGCA
AAAAAGCGGTTAGCTCCTTCGGTCCTCCGATCGTTGTCAGAAGTAAGTTGGCCGCAGTGTTATCACTCAT
GGTTATGGCAGCACTGCATAATTCTCTTACTGTCATGCCATCCGTAAGATGCTTTTCTGTGACTGGTGAG
TACTCAACCAAGTCATTCTGAGAATAGTGTATGCGGCGACCGAGTTGCTCTTGCCCGGCGTCAATACGGG
ATAATACCGCGCCACATAGCAGAACTTTAAAAGTGCTCATCATTGGAAAACGTTCTTCGGGGCGAAAACT
CTCAAGGATCTTACCGCTGTTGAGATCCAGTTCGATGTAACCCACTCGTGCACCCAACTGATCTTCAGCA
TCTTTTACTTTCACCAGCGTTTCTGGGTGAGCAAAAACAGGAAGGCAAAATGCCGCAAAAAAGGGAATAA
GGGCGACACGGAAATGTTGAATACTCATACTCTTCCTTTTTCAATATTATTGAAGCATTTATCAGGGTTA
TTGTCTCATGAGCGGATACATATTTGAATGTATTTAGAAAAATAAACAAATAGGGGTTCCGCGCACATTT
CCCCGAAAAGTGCCACCTGACGTCGACGGATCGGGAGATCTCCCGATCCCCTATGGTGCACTCTCAGTAC
AATCTGCTCTGATGCCGCATAGTTAAGCCAGTATCTGCTCCCTGCTTGTGTGTTGGAGGTCGCTGAGTAG
TGCGCGAGCAAAATTTAAGCTACAACAAGGCAAGGCTTGACCGACAATTGCATGAAGAATCTGCTTAGGG
TTAGGCGTTTTGCGCTGCTTCGCGATGTACGGGCCAGATATACGCGTT
